>Addgene plasmid #191093 | pAAV2-CAGIG-H2B-V5-mScarlet | addgene full sequence | sequence record 380126 | Addgene NGS Result
CAACTGATCTTCAGCATCTTTTACTTTCACCAGCGTTTCTGGGTGAGCAAAAACAGGAAGGCAAAATGCC
GCAAAAAAGGGAATAAGGGCGACACGGAAATGTTGAATACTCATACTCTTCCTTTTTCAATATTATTGAA
GCATTTATCAGGGTTATTGTCTCATGAGCGGATACATATTTGAATGTATTTAGAAAAATAAACAAATAGG
GGTTCCGCGCACATTTCCCCGAAAAGTGCCACCTAAATTGTAAGCGTTAATATTTTGTTAAAATTCGCGT
TAAATTTTTGTTAAATCAGCTCATTTTTTAACCAATAGGCCGAAATCGGCAAAATCCCTTATAAATCAAA
AGAATAGACCGAGATAGGGT
[37 nt withheld, positions 371-407]
AAAGAACGTGGACTCCAACGTCAAAGG
[49 nt withheld, positions 435-483]
T
[91 nt withheld, positions 485-575]
G
[124 nt withheld, positions 577-700]
CCCATTCGCCATTCAGGCTGCGCAACTGTTGGGAAGGGCGATCGGTGCGGGCCTCTTCGCTATTACGCCA
GCTGCGCGCTCGCTCGCTCACTGAGGCCGCCCGGGCAAAGCCCGGGCGTCGGGCGACCTTTGGTCGCCCG
GCCTCAGTGAGCGAGCGAGCGCGCAGAGAGGGAGTGGCCAACTCCATCACTAGGGGTTCCTTGTAGTTAA
TGATTAACCCGCCATGCTACTTATCTACGTAGACGCGTATAGCGCTCATATGGAAGAGTACCATTGACGT
CAATAATGACGTATGTTCCCATAGTAACGCCAATAGGGACTTTCCATTGACGTCAATGGGTGGAGTATTT
ACGGTAAACTGCCCACTTGGCAGTACATCAAGTGTATCATATGCCAAGTACGCCCCCTATTGACGTCAAT
GACGGTAAATGGCCCGCCTGGCATTATGCCCAGTACATGACCTTATGGGACTTTCCTACTTGGCAGTACA
TCTACGTATTAGTCATCGCTATTACCATGGTCGAGGTGAGCCCCACGTTCTGCTTCACTCTCCCCATCTC
CCCCCCCTCCCCACCCCCAATTTTGTATTTATTTATTTTTTAATTATTTTGTGCAGCGATGGGGGCGGGG
GGGGGGGGSGCGCGCCAGGCGGGGCGGGGSGGGGSGRGGGGSGGGGSGGGGSGRGGCGGRGAGGKGCGGC
GGCAGCCAATCAGAGCGGCGCGCTCCGAAAGTTTCCTTTTATGGCGAGGCGGCGGCGGCGGCGGCCCTAT
AAAAAGCGAAGCGCGCGGCGGGCGGGCGCCACTAGTAGATCTTGGAGTCGCTGCGCGCTGCCTTCGCCCC
GTGCCCCGCTCCGCCGCCGCCTCGCGCCGCCCGCCCCGGCTCTGACTGACCGCGTTACTCCCACAGGTGA
GCGGGCGGGACGGCCCTTCTCCTCCGGGCTGTAATTAGGCTTGGTTTAATGACGGCTTGTTTCTTTTCTG
TGGCTGCGTGAAAGCCTTGAGGGGCTCCGGGAGGGCCCTTTGTGCGGGGGGAGCGGCTCGGGGCTGTCCG
CGGGGGGACGGCTGCCTTCGGGGGGGACGGGGCAGGGCGGGGTTCGGCTTCTGGCGTGTGACCGGCGGCT
CTAGAGCCTCTGCTAACCATGTTCATGCCTTCTTCTTTTTCCTACAGCTCGGTACCTCGCGAGCCTAGGG
CTAGCTGGATCCGCCACCATG
[375 nt withheld, positions 1912-2286]
CCTCCACCAGCCGGCAAGCCCATTCCTAATCCTCTGCTGGGCCTCGACAGCACCGGAAGATCTGCCATGG
TGTCTAAGGGCGAAGCCGTCATCAAAGAATTCATGCGGTTCAAGGTGCACATGGAAGGCAGCATGAACGG
CCACGAGTTCGAGATCGAAGGCGAAGGCGAGGGCAGACCTTATGAGGGCACACAGACCGCCAAGCTGAAA
GTGACAAAAGGCGGCCCTCTGCCTTTCAGCTGGGACATTCTGAGCCCTCAGTTTATGTACGGCAGCCGGG
CCTTCACAAAGCACCCTGCCGATATTCCCGACTACTACAAGCAGAGCTTCCCCGAGGGCTTCAAGTGGGA
GAGAGTGATGAACTTCGAGGACGGCGGAGCCGTGACCGTGACACAGGATACAAGCCTGGAAGATGGCACC
CTGATCTACAAAGTGAAGCTGCGGGGCACCAACTTTCCACCTGATGGCCCCGTGATGCAGAAAAAGACCA
TGGGCTGGGAAGCCAGCACCGAGAGACTGTATCCTGAGGATGGCGTGCTGAAGGGCGACATCAAGATGGC
CCTGAGACTGAAGGATGGCGGCAGATACCTGGCCGACTTCAAGACCACCTACAAGGCCAAGAAACCCGTG
CAGATGCCTGGCGCCTACAACGTGGACAGAAAGCTGGACATCACAAGCCACAACGAGGACTACACCGTGG
TGGAACAGTACGAGCGGAGCGAAGGCAGACACTCTACAGGCGGAATGGACGAGCTGTACAAATGAGATAT
CCTCGAGAAGCTTATCGATAATCAACCTCTGGATTACAAAATTTGTGAAAGATTGACTGGTATTCTTAAC
TATGTTGCTCCTTTTACGCTATGTGGATACGCTGCTTTAATGCCTTTGTATCATGCTATTGCTTCCCGTA
TGGCTTTCATTTTCTCCTCCTTGTATAAATCCTGGTTGCTGTCTCTTTATGAGGAGTTGTGGCCCGTTGT
CAGGCAACGTGGCGTGGTGTGCACTGTGTTTGCTGACGCAACCCCCACTGGTTGGGGCATTGCCACCACC
TGTCAGCTCCTTTCCGGGACTTTCGCTTTCCCCCTCCCTATTGCCACGGCGGAACTCATCGCCGCCTGCC
TTGCCCGCTGCTGGACAGGGGCTCGGCTGTTGGGCACTGACAATTCCGTGGTGTTGTCGGGGAAATCATC
GTCCTTTCCTTGGCTGCTCGCCTGTGTTGCCACCTGGATTCTGCGCGGGACGTCCTTCTGCTACGTCCCT
TCGGCCCTCAATCCAGCGGACCTTCCTTCCCGCGGCCTGCTGCCGGCTCTGCGGCCTCTTCCGCGTCTTC
GCCTTCGCCCTCAGACGAGTCGGATCTCCCTTTGGGCCGCCTCCCCGCATCGATACCGTCGACCCGGGCG
GCCGCTTCGAGCAGACATGATAAGATACATTGATGAGTTTGGACAAACCACAACTAGAATGCAGTGAAAA
AAATGCTTTATTTGTGAAATTTGTGATGCTATTGCTTTATTTGTAACCATTATAAGCTGCAATAAACAAG
TTAACAACAACAATTGCATTCATTTTATGTTTCAGGTTCAGGAGGAGATGTGGGAGGTTTTTTAAAGCAA
GTAAAACCTCTACAAATGTGGTAAAATCGATAAGGATCTTCCTAGAGCATGGCTACGTAGATAAGTAGCA
TGGCGGGTTAATCATTAACTACAAGGAACCCCTAGTGATGGAGTTGGCCACTCCCTCTCTGCGCGCTCGC
TCGCTCACTGAGGCCGGGCGACCAAAGGTCGCCCGACGCCCGGGCTTTGCCCGGGCGGCCTCAGTGAGCG
AGCGAGCGCGCAGCTGCATTAATGAATCGGCCAACGCGCGGGGAGAGGCGGTTTGCGTATTGGGCGCTCT
TCCGCTTCCTCGCTCACTGACTCGCTGCGCTCGGTCGTTCGGCTGCGGCGAGCGGTATCAGCTCACTCAA
AGGCGGTAATACGGTTATCCACAGAATCAGGGGATAACGCAGGAAAGAACATGTGAGCAAAAGGCCAGCA
AAAGGCCAGGAACCGTAAAAAGGCCGCGTTGCTGGCGTTTTTCCATAGGCTCCGCCCCCCTGACGAGCAT
CACAAAAATCGACGCTCAAGTCAGAGGTGGCGAAACCCGACAGGACTATAAAGATACCAGGCGTTTCCCC
CTGGAAGCTCCCTCGTGCGCTCTCCTGTTCCGACCCTGCCGCTTACCGGATACCTGTCCGCCTTTCTCCC
TTCGGGAAGCGTGGCGCTTTCTCATAGCTCACGCTGTAGGTATCTCAGTTCGGTGTAGGTCGTTCGCTCC
AAGCTGGGCTGTGTGCACGAACCCCCCGTTCAGCCCGACCGCTGCGCCTTATCCGGTAACTATCGTCTTG
AGTCCAACCCGGTAAGACACGACTTATCGCCACTGGCAGCAGCCACTGGTAACAGGATTAGCAGAGCGAG
GTATGTAGGCGGTGCTACAGAGTTCTTGAAGTGGTGGCCTAACTACGGCTACACTAGAAGAACAGTATTT
GGTATCTGCGCTCTGCTGAAGCCAGTTACCTTCGGAAAAAGAGTTGGTAGCTCTTGATCCGGCAAACAAA
CCACCGCTGGTAGCGGTGGTTTTTTTGTTTGCAAGCAGCAGATTACGCGCAGAAAAAAAGGATCTCAAGA
AGATCCTTTGATCTTTTCTACGGGGTCTGACGCTCAGTGGAACGAAAACTCACGTTAAGGGATTTTGGTC
ATGAGATTATCAAAAAGGATCTTCACCTAGATCCTTTTAAATTAAAAATGAAGTTTTAAATCAATCTAAA
GTATATATGAGTAAACTTGGTCTGACAGTTACCAATGCTTAATCAGTGAGGCACCTATCTCAGCGATCTG
TCTATTTCGTTCATCCATAGTTGCCTGACTCCCCGTCGTGTAGATAACTACGATACGGGAGGGCTTACCA
TCTGGCCCCAGTGCTGCAATGATACCGCGAGACCCACGCTCACCGGCTCCAGATTTATCAGCAATAAACC
AGCCAGCCGGAAGGGCCGAGCGCAGAAGTGGTCCTGCAACTTTATCCGCCTCCATCCAGTCTATTAATTG
TTGCCGGGAAGCTAGAGTAAGTAGTTCGCCAGTTAATAGTTTGCGCAACGTTGTTGCCATTGCTACAGGC
ATCGTGGTGTCACGCTCGTCGTTTGGTATGGCTTCATTCAGCTCCGGTTCCCAACGATCAAGGCGAGTTA
CATGATCCCCCATGTTGTGCAAAAAAGCGGTTAGCTCCTTCGGTCCTCCGATCGTTGTCAGAAGTAAGTT
GGCCGCAGTGTTATCACTCATGGTTATGGCAGCACTGCATAATTCTCTTACTGTCATGCCATCCGTAAGA
TGCTTTTCTGTGACTGGTGAGTACTCAACCAAGTCATTCTGAGAATAGTGTATGCGGCGACCGAGTTGCT
CTTGCCCGGCGTCAATACGGGATAATACCGCGCCACATAGCAGAACTTTAAAAGTGCTCATCATTGGAAA
ACGTTCTTCGGGGCGAAAACTCTCAAGGATCTTACCGCTGTTGAGATCCAGTTCGATGTAACCCACTCGT
GCACC
Features (pLannotate 1.2.2; 16 found; start..end, strand, type, name):
    115..219     -  promoter       AmpR promoter: bla
    272..700     -  rep_origin     f1 ori (sequence partly withheld): f1 bacteriophage origin of replication; arrow indicates direction of (+) strand synthesis
    705..774     -  CDS            lacZα (fragment): LacZα fragment of β-galactosidase; lacZ fragment
    769..901     -  repeat_region  AAV2 ITR (fragment): inverted terminal repeat of adeno-associated virus serotype 2 inverted
    971..1219    +  enhancer       CMV enhancer (fragment): human cytomegalovirus immediate early enhancer
   1514..1648    +  intron         hybrid intron (fragment): hybrid between chicken β-actin (CBA) and minute virus of mice (MMV) introns (Gray et al., 2011)
   1737..1867    +  intron         chimeric intron (fragment): chimera between introns from chicken β-actin and rabbit β-globin
   1909..2286    +  CDS            H2BC4 (sequence partly withheld): H2B1C_HUMAN - Also known as H2BFL, HIST1H2BC. Experimental evidence at protein level: Swiss-Prot protein existence level 1. Has broad antibacterial activity. May contribute to the formation of the functional antimicrobial barrier of the colonic epithelium, and to the bactericidal activity of amniotic fluid. From Homo sapiens (Human).
   2353..3048    +  CDS            mScarlet: mScarlet is a basic (constitutively fluorescent) red fluorescent protein published in 2016, derived from synthetic construct. It has moderate acid sensitivity.
   3076..3664    +  misc_feature   WPRE: woodchuck hepatitis virus posttranscriptional regulatory element
   3707..3828    -  polyA_signal   SV40 poly(A) signal: SV40 polyadenylation signal
   3851..3919    -  CDS            large T antigen (fragment): large T antigen from SV40 (simian virus 40)
   3990..4123    +  repeat_region  AAV2 ITR: inverted terminal repeat of adeno-associated virus serotype 2 inverted
   4117..4173    -  CDS            lacI (fragment): lac repressor; lacI; The lac repressor binds to the lac operator to inhibit transcription in E. coli. This inhibition can be relieved by adding lactose or isopropyl-β-D-thiogalactopyranoside (IPTG).
   4356..4944    -  rep_origin     ori: high-copy-number ColE1/pMB1/pBR322/pUC origin of replication
   5115..114     -  CDS            AmpR (across the origin): β-lactamase; bla; confers resistance to ampicillin, carbenicillin, and related antibiotics
