[The description below was written by a language model from this plasmid's Addgene catalogue record and pLannotate feature annotations shown in this document.]
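Description:
pAAV2-CAGIG-H2B-V5-mScarlet is an AAV2 transfer plasmid of 5,861 bp for mammalian expression. It is built on a shortened, more modular derivative of a pAAV2-CAG backbone to which extra restriction sites were added so that individual parts can be swapped. It is propagated in E. coli through a high-copy ColE1/pUC-type origin and selected with ampicillin via the β-lactamase gene. An f1 phage origin is also present, along with short lacZα and lacI remnants that appear to be backbone leftovers. The recommended host is a recombination-deficient strain, which fits the need to keep the repeat-rich inverted terminal repeats intact.

The two AAV2 ITRs, one annotated only as a fragment, flank the expression cassette and define the DNA that is packaged into recombinant AAV particles when helper functions are supplied. Within them, a CAG-type promoter drives the payload. The annotation detects its CMV enhancer portion and the chicken β-actin-derived chimeric intron segments. The 1,143 bp synthetic insert was cloned between BamHI and EcoRV and is codon-optimised for human expression. It encodes histone H2B fused through a V5 epitope tag to the bright monomeric red fluorescent protein mScarlet. The V5 tag is not separately annotated, but it presumably lies in the gap between the H2B and mScarlet coding features. H2B tethers the fusion to chromatin, so fluorescence is confined to the nucleus, and V5 allows antibody detection. A WPRE downstream enhances transcript stability and expression, and an SV40 polyadenylation signal terminates the message.

The construct is intended for labelling eukaryotic cell nuclei in red, particularly for tissue clearing and other fluorescence microscopy methods. The associated publication used such approaches for brain-wide analysis of supraspinal neurons projecting to the spinal cord.
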