Addgene plasmid #191093: pAAV2-CAGIG-H2B-V5-mScarlet
Purpose: To express a bright monomeric red FP to label eucaryotic cell nuclei. To be used in tissue clearing methods and other fluorescent microscopy methods
Depositing lab: Murray Blackmore & Pantelis Tsoulfas. Depositing organization: University of Miami. Publication: Brain-wide analysis of the supraspinal connectome reveals anatomical correlates to functional recovery after spinal injury. Wang Z, Romanski A, Mehra V, Wang Y, Brannigan M, Campbell BC, Petsko GA, Tsoulfas P, Blackmore MG. Elife. 2022 Jul 15;11. pii: 76254. doi: 10.7554/eLife.76254. PubMed 35838234.
Backbone
  Vector backbone: pAAV2-CAGIG
  Backbone manufacturer: Original was from the Boyden laboratory
  Backbone size w/o insert (bp): 4718
  Total vector size (bp): 5861
  Modifications to backbone: The originalpAAV2-CAG backbone has been shortened and added more restriction enzymes to make it more modular and delete specific parts for substitutions with other pieces of DNA.
  Vector type: Mammalian Expression, AAV
Growth in bacteria
  Bacterial resistance: Ampicillin, 100 μg/mL
  Growth temperature: 37°C
  Growth strain: NEB Stable
  Copy number: High Copy
Gene/Insert
  Gene/Insert name: H2B and mScarlet
  Species: Synthetic
  Insert size (bp): 1143
  Mutation: The fusion protein was optimized to the Human codon usage
  GenBank ID: NP_001100822
  Promoter: CMV and CAG
  Tag / fusion protein: H2B-V5-mScarlet (C terminal on insert)
  Cloning method: Restriction Enzyme; 5′ cloning site BamHI (not destroyed); 3′ cloning site EcoRV (not destroyed)
  Sequencing primers: 5′ pCAGG-5; 3′ WPRE-R
Terms and licenses: Academic/Nonprofit Terms; Industry Terms: Not Available to Industry
How to cite: pAAV2-CAGIG-H2B-V5-mScarlet was a gift from Murray Blackmore & Pantelis Tsoulfas (Addgene plasmid # 191093 ; http://n2t.net/addgene:191093 ; RRID:Addgene_191093)
